>Addgene plasmid #219268 | SFFV-ETV5-Brd 342 | addgene full sequence | sequence record 449028 | Addgene NGS Result
ATTTATGCAGAGGCCGAGGCCGCCTCGGCCTCTGAGCTATTCCAGAAGTAGTGAGGAGGCTTTTTTGGAG
GCCTAGGGACGTACCCAATTCGCCCTATAGTGAGTCGTATTACGCGCGCTCACTGGCCGTCGTTTTACAA
CGTCGTGACTGGGAAAACCCTGGCGTTACCCAACTTAATCGCCTTGCAGCACATCCCCCTTTCGCCAGCT
GGCGTAATAGCGAAGAGGCCCGCACCGATCGCCCTTCCCAACAGTTGCGCAGCCTGAATGGCGAATGGG
[124 nt withheld, positions 280-403]
C
[91 nt withheld, positions 405-495]
A
[49 nt withheld, positions 497-545]
CCTTTGACGTTGGAGTCCACGTTCTTT
[37 nt withheld, positions 573-609]
ACCCTATCTCGGTCTATTCTTTTGATTTATAAGGGATTTTGCCGATTTCGGCCTATTGGTTAAAAAATGA
GCTGATTTAACAAAAATTTAACGCGAATTTTAACAAAATATTAACGCTTACAATTTAGGTGGCACTTTTC
GGGGAAATGTGCGCGGAACCCCTATTTGTTTATTTTTCTAAATACATTCAAATATGTATCCGCTCATGAG
ACAATAACCCTGATAAATGCTTCAATAATATTGAAAAAGGAAGAGTATGAGTATTCAACATTTCCGTGTC
GCCCTTATTCCCTTTTTTGCGGCATTTTGCCTTCCTGTTTTTGCTCACCCAGAAACGCTGGTGAAAGTAA
AAGATGCTGAAGATCAGTTGGGTGCACGAGTGGGTTACATCGAACTGGATCTCAACAGCGGTAAGATCCT
TGAGAGTTTTCGCCCCGAAGAACGTTTTCCAATGATGAGCACTTTTAAAGTTCTGCTATGTGGCGCGGTA
TTATCCCGTATTGACGCCGGGCAAGAGCAACTCGGTCGCCGCATACACTATTCTCAGAATGACTTGGTTG
AGTACTCACCAGTCACAGAAAAGCATCTTACGGATGGCATGACAGTAAGAGAATTATGCAGTGCTGCCAT
AACCATGAGTGATAACACTGCGGCCAACTTACTTCTGACAACGATCGGAGGACCGAAGGAGCTAACCGCT
TTTTTGCACAACATGGGGGATCATGTAACTCGCCTTGATCGTTGGGAACCGGAGCTGAATGAAGCCATAC
CAAACGACGAGCGTGACACCACGATGCCTGTAGCAATGGCAACAACGTTGCGCAAACTATTAACTGGCGA
ACTACTTACTCTAGCTTCCCGGCAACAATTAATAGACTGGATGGAGGCGGATAAAGTTGCAGGACCACTT
CTGCGCTCGGCCCTTCCGGCTGGCTGGTTTATTGCTGATAAATCTGGAGCCGGTGAGCGTGGGTCTCGCG
GTATCATTGCAGCACTGGGGCCAGATGGTAAGCCCTCCCGTATCGTAGTTATCTACACGACGGGGAGTCA
GGCAACTATGGATGAACGAAATAGACAGATCGCTGAGATAGGTGCCTCACTGATTAAGCATTGGTAACTG
TCAGACCAAGTTTACTCATATATACTTTAGATTGATTTAAAACTTCATTTTTAATTTAAAAGGATCTAGG
TGAAGATCCTTTTTGATAATCTCATGACCAAAATCCCTTAACGTGAGTTTTCGTTCCACTGAGCGTCAGA
CCCCGTAGAAAAGATCAAAGGATCTTCTTGAGATCCTTTTTTTCTGCGCGTAATCTGCTGCTTGCAAACA
AAAAAACCACCGCTACCAGCGGTGGTTTGTTTGCCGGATCAAGAGCTACCAACTCTTTTTCCGAAGGTAA
CTGGCTTCAGCAGAGCGCAGATACCAAATACTGTTCTTCTAGTGTAGCCGTAGTTAGGCCACCACTTCAA
GAACTCTGTAGCACCGCCTACATACCTCGCTCTGCTAATCCTGTTACCAGTGGCTGCTGCCAGTGGCGAT
AAGTCGTGTCTTACCGGGTTGGACTCAAGACGATAGTTACCGGATAAGGCGCAGCGGTCGGGCTGAACGG
GGGGTTCGTGCACACAGCCCAGCTTGGAGCGAACGACCTACACCGAACTGAGATACCTACAGCGTGAGCT
ATGAGAAAGCGCCACGCTTCCCGAAGGGAGAAAGGCGGACAGGTATCCGGTAAGCGGCAGGGTCGGAACA
GGAGAGCGCACGAGGGAGCTTCCAGGGGGAAACGCCTGGTATCTTTATAGTCCTGTCGGGTTTCGCCACC
TCTGACTTGAGCGTCGATTTTTGTGATGCTCGTCAGGGGGGCGGAGCCTATGGAAAAACGCCAGCAACGC
GGCCTTTTTACGGTTCCTGGCCTTTTGCTGGCCTTTTGCTCACATGTTCTTTCCTGCGTTATCCCCTGAT
TCTGTGGATAACCGTATTACCGCCTTTGAGTGAGCTGATACCGCTCGCCGCAGCCGAACGACCGAGCGCA
GCGAGTCAGTGAGCGAGGAAGCGGAAGAGCGCCCAATACGCAAACCGCCTCTCCCCGCGCGTTGGCCGAT
TCATTAATGCAGCTGGCACGACAGGTTTCCCGACTGGAAAGCGGGCAGTGAGCGCAACGCAATTAATGTG
AGTTAGCTCACTCATTAGGCACCCCAGGCTTTACACTTTATGCTTCCGGCTCGTATGTTGTGTGGAATTG
TGAGCGGATAACAATTTCACACAGGAAACAGCTATGACCATGATTACGCCAAGCGCGCAATTAACCCTCA
CTAAAGGGAACAAAAGCTGGAGCTGCAAGCTTAATGTAGTCTTATGCAATACTCTTGTAGTCTTGCAACA
TGGTAACGATGAGTTAGCAACATGCCTTACAAGGAGAGAAAAAGCACCGTGCATGCCGATTGGTGGAAGT
AAGGTGGTACGATCGTGCCTTATTAGGAAGGCAACAGACGGGTCTGACATGGATTGGACGAACCACTGAA
TTGCCGCATTGCAGAGATATTGTATTTAAGTGCCTAGCTCGATACATAAACGGGTCTCTCTGGTTAGACC
AGATCTGAGCCTGGGAGCTCTCTGGCTAACTAGGGAACCCACTGCTTAAGCCTCAATAAAGCTTGCCTTG
AGTGCTTCAAGTAGTGTGTGCCCGTCTGTTGTGTGACTCTGGTAACTAGAGATCCCTCAGACCCTTTTAG
TCAGTGTGGAAAATCTCTAGCAGTGGCGCCCGAACAGGGACTTGAAAGCGAAAGGGAAACCAGAGGAGCT
CTCTCGACGCAGGACTCGGCTTGCTGAAGCGCGCACGGCAAGAGGCGAGGGGCGGCGACTGGTGAGTACG
CCAAAAATTTTGACTAGCGGAGGCTAGAAGGAGAGAGATGGGTGCGAGAGCGTCAGTATTAAGCGGGGGA
GAATTAGATCGCGATGGGAAAAAATTCGGTTAAGGCCAGGGGGAAAGAAAAAATATAAATTAAAACATAT
AGTATGGGCAAGCAGGGAGCTAGAACGATTCGCAGTTAATCCTGGCCTGTTAGAAACATCAGAAGGCTGT
AGACAAATACTGGGACAGCTACAACCATCCCTTCAGACAGGATCAGAAGAACTTAGATCATTATATAATA
CAGTAGCAACCCTCTATTGTGTGCATCAAAGGATAGAGATAAAAGACACCAAGGAAGCTTTAGACAAGAT
AGAGGAAGAGCAAAACAAAAGTAAGACCACCGCACAGCAAGCGGCCGCTGATCTTCAGACCTGGAGGAGG
AGATATGAGGGACAATTGGAGAAGTGAATTATATAAATATAAAGTAGTAAAAATTGAACCATTAGGAGTA
GCACCCACCAAGGCAAAGAGAAGAGTGGTGCAGAGAGAAAAAAGAGCAGTGGGAATAGGAGCTTTGTTCC
TTGGGTTCTTGGGAGCAGCAGGAAGCACTATGGGCGCAGCGTCAATGACGCTGACGGTACAGGCCAGACA
ATTATTGTCTGGTATAGTGCAGCAGCAGAACAATTTGCTGAGGGCTATTGAGGCGCAACAGCATCTGTTG
CAACTCACAGTCTGGGGCATCAAGCAGCTCCAGGCAAGAATCCTGGCTGTGGAAAGATACCTAAAGGATC
AACAGCTCCTGGGGATTTGGGGTTGCTCTGGAAAACTCATTTGCACCACTGCTGTGCCTTGGAATGCTAG
TTGGAGTAATAAATCTCTGGAACAGATTTGGAATCACACGACCTGGATGGAGTGGGACAGAGAAATTAAC
AATTACACAAGCTTAATACACTCCTTAATTGAAGAATCGCAAAACCAGCAAGAAAAGAATGAACAAGAAT
TATTGGAATTAGATAAATGGGCAAGTTTGTGGAATTGGTTTAACATAACAAATTGGCTGTGGTATATAAA
ATTATTCATAATGATAGTAGGAGGCTTGGTAGGTTTAAGAATAGTTTTTGCTGTACTTTCTATAGTGAAT
AGAGTTAGGCAGGGATATTCACCATTATCGTTTCAGACCCACCTCCCAACCCCGAGGGGACCCGACAGGC
CCGAAGGAATAGAAGAAGAAGGTGGAGAGAGAGACAGAGACAGATCCATTCGATTAGTGAACGGATCTCG
ACGGTATCGGTTAACTTTTAAAAGAAAAGGGGGGATTGGGGGGTACAGTGCAGGGGAAAGAATAGTAGAC
ATAATAGCAACAGACATACAAACTAAAGAATTACAAAAACAAATTACAAAAATTCAAAATTTTATCGATC
ACGAGACTAGCCTCGAGCTGGCTGCAGTAACGCCATTTTGCAAGGCATGGAAAAATACCAAACCAAGAAT
AGAGAAGTTCAGATCAAGGGCGGGTACATGAAAATAGCTAACGTTGGGCCAAACAGGATATCTGCGGTGA
GCAGTTTCGGCCCCGGCCCGGGGCCAAGAACAGATGGTCACCGCAGTTTCGGCCCCGGCCCGAGGCCAAG
AACAGATGGTCCCCAGATATGGCCCAACCCTCAGCAGTTTCTTAAGACCCATCAGATGTTTCCAGGCTCC
CCCAAGGACCTGAAATGACCCTGCGCCTTATTTGAATTAACCAATCAGCCTGCTTCTCGCTTCTGTTCGC
GCGCTTCTGCTTCCCGAGCTCTATAAAAGAGCTCACAACCCCTCACTCGGCGCGCCAGTCCTCCGACAGA
CTGAGTCGGCCGGTCGAATCAAGCTTATCGATACCGTCGACGGATCCGCTAGCCCGCGGTTCGAAATGGA
CGGGTTTTATGATCAGCAAGTCCCTTTTATGGTCCCAGGGAAATCTCGATCTGAGGAATGCAGAGGGCGG
CCTGTGATTGACAGAAAGAGGAAGTTTTTGGACACAGATCTGGCTCACGATTCTGAAGAGCTATTTCAGG
ATCTCAGTCAACTTCAAGAGGCTTGGTTAGCTGAAGCACAAGTTCCTGATGATGAACAGTTTGTCCCAGA
TTTTCAGTCTGATAACCTGGTGCTTCATGCCCCACCTCCAACCAAGATCAAACGGGAGCTGCACAGCCCC
TCCTCTGAGCTGTCGTCTTGTAGCCATGAGCAGGCTCTTGGTGCTAACTATGGAGAAAAGTGCCTCTACA
ACTATTGTGCCTATGATAGGAAGCCTCCCTCTGGGTTCAAGCCATTAACCCCTCCTACAACCCCCCTCTC
ACCCACCCATCAGAATCCCCTATTTCCCCCACCTCAGGCAACTCTGCCCACCTCAGGGCATGCCCCTGCA
GCTGGCCCAGTTCAAGGTGTGGGCCCCGCCCCCGCCCCCCATTCGCTTCCAGAGCCTGGACCACAGCAGC
AAACATTTGCGGTCCCCCGACCACCACATCAGCCCCTGCAGATGCCAAAGATGATGCCTGAAAACCAGTA
TCCATCAGAACAGAGATTTCAGAGACAACTGTCTGAACCCTGCCACCCCTTCCCTCCTCAGCCAGGAGTT
CCTGGAGATAATCGCCCCAGTTACCATCGGCAAATGTCAGAACCTATTGTCCCTGCAGCTCCCCCGCCCC
CTCAGGGATTCAAACAAGAATACCATGACCCACTCTATGAACATGGGGTCCCGGGCATGCCAGGGCCCCC
AGCACACGGGTTCCAGTCACCAATGGGAATCAAGCAGGAGCCTCGGGATTACTGCGTCGATTCAGAAGTG
CCTAACTGCCAGTCATCCTACATGAGAGGGGGTTATTTCTCCAGCAGCCATGAAGGTTTTTCATATGAAA
AAGATCCCCGATTATACTTTGACGACACTTGTGTTGTGCCTGAGAGACTGGAAGGCAAAGTCAAACAGGA
GCCTACCATGTATCGAGAGGGGCCCCCTTACCAGAGGCGAGGTTCCCTTCAGCTGTGGCAGTTCCTGGTC
ACCCTTCTTGATGACCCAGCCAATGCCCACTTCATTGCCTGGACAGGTCGAGGCATGGAGTTCAAGCTGA
TAGAACCGGAAGAGGTTGCTCGGCGCTGGGGCATCCAGAAGAACCGGCCAGCCATGAACTATGACAAGCT
GAGCCGCTCTCTCCGCTATTACTATGAAAAGGGCATCATGCAGAAGGTGGCTGGAGAGCGATACGTCTAC
AAATTTGTCTGTGACCCAGATGCCCTCTTCTCCATGGCTTTCCCGGATAACCAGCGTCCGTTCCTGAAGG
CAGAGTCCGAGTGCCACCTCAGCGAGGAGGACACCCTGCCGCTGACCCACTTTGAAGACAGCCCCGCTTA
CCTCCTGGACATGGACCGCTGCAGCAGCCTCCCCTATGCCGAAGGCTTTGCTTACTAAACCGGTCGGATC
CCCCGGGCTGCAGGAATTCGAGCATCTTACCGCCATTTATTCCCATATTTGTTCTGTTTTTCTTGATTTG
GGTATACATTTAAATGTTAATAAAACAAAATGGTGGGGCAATCATTTACATTTTTAGGGATATGTAATTA
CTAGTTCAGGTGTATTGCCACAAGACAAACATGTTAAGAAACTTTCCCGTTATTTACGCTCTGTTCCTGT
TAATCAACCTCTGGATTACAAAATTTGTGAAAGATTGACTGATATTCTTAACTATGTTGCTCCTTTTACG
CTGTGTGGATATGCTGCTTTAATGCCTCTGTATCATGCTATTGCTTCCCGTACGGCTTTCGTTTTCTCCT
CCTTGTATAAATCCTGGTTGCTGTCTCTTTATGAGGAGTTGTGGCCCGTTGTCCGTCAACGTGGCGTGGT
GTGCTCTGTGTTTGCTGACGCAACCCCCACTGGCTGGGGCATTGCCACCACCTGTCAACTCCTTTCTGGG
ACTTTCGCTTTCCCCCTCCCGATCGCCACGGCAGAACTCATCGCCGCCTGCCTTGCCCGCTGCTGGACAG
GGGCTAGGTTGCTGGGCACTGATAATTCCGTGGTGTTGTCGGGGAAGCTGACGTCCTTTGCAATTCGATA
TCAAGCTGTACCTTCTAGATGTACAGAATTCCCAGCGCTTCTAGACCAATGACTTACAAGGCAGCTGTAG
ATCTTAGCCACTTTTTAAAAGAAAAGGGGGGACTGGAAGGGCTAATTCACTCCCAACGAAGACAAGATCT
GCTTTTTGCTTGTACTGGGTCTCTCTGGTTAGACCAGATCTGAGCCTGGGAGCTCTCTGGCTAACTAGGG
AACCCACTGCTTAAGCCTCAATAAAGCTTGCCTTGAGTGCTTCAAGTAGTGTGTGCCCGTCTGTTGTGTG
ACTCTGGTAACTAGAGATCCCTCAGACCCTTTTAGTCAGTGTGGAAAATCTCTAGCAGTAGTAGTTCATG
TCATCTTATTATTCAGTATTTATAACTTGCAAAGAAATGAATATCAGAGAGTGAGAGGAACTTGTTTATT
GCAGCTTATAATGGTTACAAATAAAGCAATAGCATCACAAATTTCACAAATAAAGCATTTTTTTCACTGC
ATTCTAGTTGTGGTTTGTCCAAACTCATCAATGTATCTTATCATGTCTGGCTCTAGCTATCCCGCCCCTA
ACTCCGCCCATCCCGCCCCTAACTCCGCCCAGTTCCGCCCATTCTCCGCCCCATGGCTGACTAATTTTTT
TT
Features (pLannotate 1.2.2; 29 found; start..end, strand, type, name):
     94..112     -  promoter       T7 promoter: promoter for bacteriophage T7 RNA polymerase
    120..275     +  CDS            lacZα (fragment): LacZα fragment of β-galactosidase; lacZ fragment
    280..708     +  rep_origin     f1 ori (sequence partly withheld): f1 bacteriophage origin of replication; arrow indicates direction of (+) strand synthesis
    761..865     +  promoter       AmpR promoter: bla
    866..1726    +  CDS            AmpR: β-lactamase; bla; confers resistance to ampicillin, carbenicillin, and related antibiotics
   1897..2485    +  rep_origin     ori: high-copy-number ColE1/pMB1/pBR322/pUC origin of replication
   2668..2760    +  CDS            lacI (fragment): lac repressor; lacI; The lac repressor binds to the lac operator to inhibit transcription in E. coli. This inhibition can be relieved by adding lactose or isopropyl-β-D-thiogalactopyranoside (IPTG).
   2773..2794    +  protein_bind   CAP binding site: CAP binding activates transcription in the presence of cAMP. E. coli catabolite activator protein
   2809..2839    +  promoter       lac promoter: promoter for the E. coli lac operon
   2847..2863    +  protein_bind   lac operator: The lac repressor binds to the lac operator to inhibit transcription in E. coli. This inhibition can be relieved by adding lactose or isopropyl-β-D-thiogalactopyranoside (IPTG). lac repressor encoded by lacI
   2908..2926    +  promoter       T3 promoter: promoter for bacteriophage T3 RNA polymerase
   2954..3180    +  promoter       RSV promoter: Rous sarcoma virus enhancer/promoter
   3181..3361    +  LTR            5' LTR (truncated): truncated 5' long terminal repeat (LTR) from HIV-1
   3408..3533    +  misc_feature   HIV-1 Ψ: packaging signal of human immunodeficiency virus type 1
   3517..3880    +  CDS            HIV-1 gag (fragment): gag protein from human immunodeficiency virus 1; gag
   4026..4259    +  misc_feature   RRE: The Rev response element (RRE) of HIV-1 allows for Rev-dependent mRNA export from the nucleus to the cytoplasm.
   4636..4736    +  CDS            Rev (fragment): human immunodeficiency virus 1 (HIV-1) Rev protein; rev; enhances nuclear export of unspliced and incompletely spliced viral mRNAs
   4755..4872    +  misc_feature   cPPT/CTS: central polypurine tract and central termination sequence of HIV-1
   4906..5307    +  promoter       SFFV promoter: spleen focus-forming virus long terminal repeat (LTR) promoter
   5317..5340    +  misc_feature   MCS (fragment): pBluescript multiple cloning site
   5365..6894    +  CDS            ETV5: ETV5_HUMAN - Also known as ERM. Experimental evidence at protein level: Swiss-Prot protein existence level 1. Binds to DNA sequences containing the consensus nucleotide core sequence 5'-GGAA.-3'. From Homo sapiens (Human).
   6905..6930    +  misc_feature   MCS (fragment): pBluescript multiple cloning site
   6930..6989    +  CDS            S (fragment): HBSAG_WHV6 - Experimental evidence at transcript level: Swiss-Prot protein existence level 2. The middle envelope protein plays an important role in the budding of the virion. It is involved in the induction of budding in a nucleocapsid independent way. In this process the majority of envelope proteins bud to form subviral lipoprotein particles of 22 nm of diameter that do not contain a nucleocapsid (By similarity). From Woodchuck hepatitis B virus (isolate w64/pWS23) (WHV).
   7121..7524    +  misc_feature   WPRE: woodchuck hepatitis virus posttranscriptional regulatory element
   7582..7641    +  CDS            nef (fragment): NEF_HV1Z2 - Experimental evidence at protein level: Swiss-Prot protein existence level 1. Extracellular Nef protein targets CD4(+) T-lymphocytes for apoptosis by interacting with CXCR4 surface receptors. From Human immunodeficiency virus type 1 group M subtype D (isolate Z2/CDC-Z34) (HIV-1).
   7643..7876    +  LTR            3' LTR (ΔU3): self-inactivating 3' long terminal repeat (LTR) from HIV-1
   7948..8069    +  polyA_signal   SV40 poly(A) signal: SV40 polyadenylation signal
   8088..8109    +  rep_origin     SV40 ori (fragment): SV40 origin of replication
   8109..73      +  rep_origin     SV40 ori (across the origin): SV40 origin of replication
