[The description below was written by a language model from this plasmid's Addgene catalogue record and pLannotate feature annotations shown in this document.]
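Description:
SFFV-ETV5-Brd 342 is a third-generation-style, self-inactivating HIV-1 lentiviral transfer plasmid built on the SFFV-MCS backbone, carrying the human ETS-family transcription factor ETV5 (also known as ERM) together with a construct-specific DNA barcode. In bacteria it is maintained through a high-copy ColE1/pUC-type origin and selected with ampicillin via the β-lactamase gene. The backbone also retains an f1 origin, lacZα and lac regulatory remnants, and T7 and T3 promoters from a pBluescript-like parent. A recombination-limiting E. coli strain is recorded for propagation, as is common for LTR-containing vectors.

The viral genome is transcribed from an RSV promoter fused to a truncated 5' LTR, making packaging Tat-independent. It includes the Ψ packaging signal with a partial gag sequence, the Rev response element for nuclear export of the full-length RNA, and the cPPT/CTS, which aids nuclear import in target cells. The internal expression cassette uses the spleen focus-forming virus promoter, which is strong in haematopoietic and many other mammalian cells, to drive the ETV5 coding sequence, cloned between flanking multiple-cloning-site remnants. It is followed by a WPRE to boost transcript stability and expression. According to the depositor, the barcode sits downstream of the WPRE at an XbaI site, although the feature table does not annotate it. The cassette ends in a ΔU3 3' LTR followed by an SV40 polyadenylation signal and SV40 origin. No mammalian selection marker or fluorescent reporter is annotated.

The plasmid belongs to a barcoded transcription factor collection for combinatorial screening in immune cell reprogramming. The barcode's position within the transcribed region should allow the delivered factor to be identified from sequencing readouts.
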