Addgene plasmid #219268: SFFV-ETV5-Brd 342
Purpose: Transcription factor ETV5 with a specific barcode assigned.
Depositing lab: Filipe Pereira. Depositing organization: Center for Neuroscience and Cell Biology, University of Coimbra. Publication: A combinatorial transcription factor screening platform for immune cell reprogramming. Kurochkin I, Altman AR, Caiado I, Pertiga-Cabral D, Halitzki E, Minaeva M, Zimmermannova O, Henriques-Oliveira L, Klein D, Nair M, Oliveira D, Cajal LR, Knittel R, Feick C, Ringner M, Martin M, Cirovic B, Pires CF, Rosa FF, Sitnicka E, Theis FJ, Pereira CF. Cell Syst. 2026 Jan 21;17(1):101457. doi: 10.1016/j.cels.2025.101457. Epub 2026 Jan 14. PubMed 41539305.
Backbone
  Vector backbone: SFFV-MCS
  Backbone size w/o insert (bp): 6638
  Vector type: Lentiviral
Growth in bacteria
  Bacterial resistance: Ampicillin, 100 μg/mL
  Growth temperature: 37°C
  Growth strain: NEB Stable
  Copy number: High Copy
Gene/Insert
  Gene/Insert name: ETV5
  Species: H. sapiens (human)
  Insert size (bp): 1533
  Entrez Gene: ETV5 (a.k.a. ERM)
  Promoter: The spleen focus-forming virus (SFFV) promoter
  Cloning method: Restriction Enzyme; 5′ cloning site Bsp119I (not destroyed); 3′ cloning site BstHI (not destroyed)
Terms and licenses: Academic/Nonprofit Terms; Industry Terms: Not Available to Industry
Depositor comments: Barcode sequence cloned into XbaI restriction site. Design of plasmid is as follows: SFFV-[TF sequence]-WPRE-[Barcode sequence].
How to cite: SFFV-ETV5-Brd 342 was a gift from Filipe Pereira (Addgene plasmid # 219268 ; http://n2t.net/addgene:219268 ; RRID:Addgene_219268)
