>Addgene plasmid #219268 | SFFV-ETV5-Brd 342 | depositor partial sequence | sequence record 428284 | TF ORF
ATGGACGGGTTTTATGATCAGCAAGTCCCTTTTATGGTCCCAGGGAAATCTCGATCTGAGGAATGCAGAG
GGCGGCCTGTGATTGACAGAAAGAGGAAGTTTTTGGACACAGATCTGGCTCACGATTCTGAAGAGCTATT
TCAGGATCTCAGTCAACTTCAAGAGGCTTGGTTAGCTGAAGCACAAGTTCCTGATGATGAACAGTTTGTC
CCAGATTTTCAGTCTGATAACCTGGTGCTTCATGCCCCACCTCCAACCAAGATCAAACGGGAGCTGCACA
GCCCCTCCTCTGAGCTGTCGTCTTGTAGCCATGAGCAGGCTCTTGGTGCTAACTATGGAGAAAAGTGCCT
CTACAACTATTGTGCCTATGATAGGAAGCCTCCCTCTGGGTTCAAGCCATTAACCCCTCCTACAACCCCC
CTCTCACCCACCCATCAGAATCCCCTATTTCCCCCACCTCAGGCAACTCTGCCCACCTCAGGGCATGCCC
CTGCAGCTGGCCCAGTTCAAGGTGTGGGCCCCGCCCCCGCCCCCCATTCGCTTCCAGAGCCTGGACCACA
GCAGCAAACATTTGCGGTCCCCCGACCACCACATCAGCCCCTGCAGATGCCAAAGATGATGCCTGAAAAC
CAGTATCCATCAGAACAGAGATTTCAGAGACAACTGTCTGAACCCTGCCACCCCTTCCCTCCTCAGCCAG
GAGTTCCTGGAGATAATCGCCCCAGTTACCATCGGCAAATGTCAGAACCTATTGTCCCTGCAGCTCCCCC
GCCCCCTCAGGGATTCAAACAAGAATACCATGACCCACTCTATGAACATGGGGTCCCGGGCATGCCAGGG
CCCCCAGCACACGGGTTCCAGTCACCAATGGGAATCAAGCAGGAGCCTCGGGATTACTGCGTCGATTCAG
AAGTGCCTAACTGCCAGTCATCCTACATGAGAGGGGGTTATTTCTCCAGCAGCCATGAAGGTTTTTCATA
TGAAAAAGATCCCCGATTATACTTTGACGACACTTGTGTTGTGCCTGAGAGACTGGAAGGCAAAGTCAAA
CAGGAGCCTACCATGTATCGAGAGGGGCCCCCTTACCAGAGGCGAGGTTCCCTTCAGCTGTGGCAGTTCC
TGGTCACCCTTCTTGATGACCCAGCCAATGCCCACTTCATTGCCTGGACAGGTCGAGGCATGGAGTTCAA
GCTGATAGAACCGGAAGAGGTTGCTCGGCGCTGGGGCATCCAGAAGAACCGGCCAGCCATGAACTATGAC
AAGCTGAGCCGCTCTCTCCGCTATTACTATGAAAAGGGCATCATGCAGAAGGTGGCTGGAGAGCGATACG
TCTACAAATTTGTCTGTGACCCAGATGCCCTCTTCTCCATGGCTTTCCCGGATAACCAGCGTCCGTTCCT
GAAGGCAGAGTCCGAGTGCCACCTCAGCGAGGAGGACACCCTGCCGCTGACCCACTTTGAAGACAGCCCC
GCTTACCTCCTGGACATGGACCGCTGCAGCAGCCTCCCCTATGCCGAAGGCTTTGCTTACTAA
