>Addgene plasmid #219268 | SFFV-ETV5-Brd 342 | depositor partial sequence | sequence record 428285 | Barcode sequence
TGTACAGAATTCCCAGCGCT
